>Addgene plasmid #30985 | pNG1 | depositor full sequence | sequence record 14249 | Author sequence
CTGCATTAATGAATCGGCCAACGCGCGGGGAGAGGCGGTTTGCGTATTGGGCGCTCTTCCGCTTCCTCGC
TCACTGACTCGCTGCGCTCGGTCGTTCGGCTGCGGCGAGCGGTATCAGCTCACTCAAAGGCGGTAATACG
GTTATCCACAGAATCAGGGGATAACGCAGGAAAGAACATGAATTAATTCTCATGTTTGACAGCTTATCAT
CGATTAGCTTTAATGCGGTAGTTTATCACAGTTAAATTGCTAACGCAGTCAGGCACCGTGTATGAAATCT
AACAATGCGCTCATCGTCATCCTCGGCACCGTCACCCTGGATGCTGTAGGCATAGGCTTGGTTATGCCGG
TACTGCCGGGCCTCTTGCGGGATATCGTCCATTCCGACAGCATCGCCAGTCACTATGGCGTGCTGCTAGC
GCTATATGCGTTGATGCAATTTCTATGCGCACCCGTTCTCGGAGCACTGTCCGACCGCTTTGGCCGCCGC
CCAGTCCTGCTCGCTTCGCTACTTGGAGCCACTATCGACTACGCGATCATGGCGACCACACCCGTCCTGT
GGATTCTCTACGCCGGACGCATCGTGGCCGGCATCACCGGCGCCACAGGTGCGGTTGCTGGCGCCTATAT
CGCCGACATCACCGATGGGGAAGATCGGGCTCGCCACTTCGGGCTCATGAGCGCTTGTTTCGGCGTGGGT
ATGGTGGCAGGCCCCGTGGCCGGGGGACTGTTGGGCGCCATCTCCTTACATGCACCATTCCTTGCGGCGG
CGGTGCTCAACGGCCTCAACCTACTACTGGGCTGCTTCCTAATGCAGGAGTCGCATAAGGGAGAGCGCCG
ACCCATGCCCTTGAGAGCCTTCAACCCAGTCAGCTCCTTCCGGTGGGCGCGGGGCATGACTATCGTCGCC
GCACTTATGACTGTCTTCTTTATCATGCAACTCGTAGGACAGGTGCCGGCAGCGCTCTGGGTCATTTTCG
GCGAGGACCGCTTTCGCTGGAGCGCGACGATGATCGGCCTGTCGCTTGCGGTATTCGGAATCTTGCACGC
CCTCGCTCAAGCCTTCGTCACTGGTCCCGCCACCAAACGTTTCGGCGAGAAGCAGGCCATTATCGCCGGC
ATGGCGGCCGACGCGCTGGGCTACGTCTTGCTGGCGTTCGCGACGCGAGGCTGGATGGCCTTCCCCATTA
TGATTCTTCTCGCTTCCGGCGGCATCGGGATGCCCGCGTTGCAGGCCATGCTGTCCAGGCAGGTAGATGA
CGACCATCAGGGACAGCTTCAAGGATCGCTCGCGGCTCTTACCAGCCTAACTTCGATCATTGGACCGCTG
ATCGTCACGGCGATTTATGCCGCCTCGGCGAGCACATGGAACGGGTTGGCATGGATTGTAGGCGCCGCCC
TATACCTTGTCTGCCTCCCCGCGTTGCGTCGCGGTGCATGGAGCCGGGCCACCTCGACCTGAATGGAAGC
CGGCGGCACCTCGCTAACGGATTCACCACTCCAAGAATTGGAGCCAATCAATTCTTGCGGAGAACTGTGA
ATGCGCAAACCAACCCTTGATCGGGGAAGAACAGTATGTCGAGCTATTTTTTGACTTACTGGGGATCAAG
CCTGATTGGGAGAAAATAAAATATCCCCTATAGTGAGTCGTATTACATGGTCATAGCTGTTTCCTGGCAG
CTCTGGCCCGTGTCTCAAAATCTCTGATGTTACATTGCACAAGATAAAAATATATCATCATGCCTCCTCT
AGAGGTCTCGCTATCGCCAGCAACGGTGGCGGCAAGCAAGCGCTCGAAACGGTGCAGCGGCTGTTGCCGG
TGCTGTGCCAGGACCATGGGAGACCCTCGAGCCACCCATGACCAAAATCCCTTAACGTGAGTTACGCGTC
GTTCCACTGAGCGTCAGACCCCGTAGAAAAGATCAAAGGATCTTCTTGAGATCCTTTTTTTCTGCGCGTA
ATCTGCTGCTTGCAAACAAAAAAACCACCGCTACCAGCGGTGGTTTGTTTGCCGGATCAAGAGCTACCAA
CTCTTTTTCCGAAGGTAACTGGCTTCAGCAGAGCGCAGATACCAAATACTGTTCTTCTAGTGTAGCCGTA
GTTAGGCCACCACTTCAAGAACTCTGTAGCACCGCCTACATACCTCGCTCTGCTAATCCTGTTACCAGTG
GCTGCTGCCAGTGGCGATAAGTCGTGTCTTACCGGGTTGGACTCAAGACGATAGTTACCGGATAAGGCGC
AGCGGTCGGGCTGAACGGGGGGTTCGTGCACACAGCCCAGCTTGGAGCGAACGACCTACACCGAACTGAG
ATACCTACAGCGTGAGCTATGAGAAAGCGCCACGCTTCCCGAAGGGAGAAAGGCGGACAGGTATCCGGTA
AGCGGCAGGGTCGGAACAGGAGAGCGCACGAGGGAGCTTCCAGGGGGAAACGCCTGGTATCTTTATAGTC
CTGTCGGGTTTCGCCACCTCTGACTTGAGCGTCGATTTTTGTGATGCTCGTCAGGGGGGCGGAGCCTATG
GAAAAACGCCAGCAACGCGGCCTTTTTACGGTTCCTGGCCTTTTGCTGGCCTTTTGCTCACATGTTCTTT
CCTGCGTTATCCCCTGATTCTGTGGATAACCGTATTACCGCCTTTGAGTGAGCTGATACCGCTCGCCGCA
GCCGAACGACCGAGCGCAGCGAGTCAGTGAGCGAGGAAGCGGAAGAGCGCCCAATACGCAAACCGCCTCT
CCCCGCGCGTTGGCCGATTCATTAATGCAGCTGGCACGACAGGTTTCCCGACTGGAAAGCGGGCAGTGAG
CGCAACGCAATTAATACGCGTACCGCTAGCCAGGAAGAGTTTGTAGAAACGCAAAAAGGCCATCCGTCAG
GATGGCCTTCTGCTTAGTTTGATGCCTGGCAGTTTATGGCGGGCGTCCTGCCCGCCACCCTCCGGGCCGT
TGCTTCACAACGTTCAAATCCGCTCCCGGCGGATTTGTCCTACTCAGGAGAGCGTTCACCGACAAACAAC
AGATAAAACGAAAGGCCCAGTCTTCCGACTGAGCCTTTCGTTTTATTTGATGCCTGGCAGTTCCCTACTC
TCGCGTT
Features (pLannotate 1.2.2; 10 found; start..end, strand, type, name):
      1..54      -  CDS            lacI (fragment): lac repressor; lacI; The lac repressor binds to the lac operator to inhibit transcription in E. coli. This inhibition can be relieved by adding lactose or isopropyl-β-D-thiogalactopyranoside (IPTG).
     56..180     -  rep_origin     RSF ori (fragment): Plasmids containing the RSF 1030 origin of replication can be propagated in E. coli cells that contain additional plasmids with compatible origins.
    196..224     +  promoter       tet promoter: E. coli promoter for tetracycline efflux protein gene
    272..1462    +  CDS            TcR: tetracycline efflux protein; tet; confers resistance to tetracycline
   1560..1634    +  CDS            KanR (fragment): aminoglycoside phosphotransferase; aphA-3; confers resistance to kanamycin
   1637..1655    -  promoter       T7 promoter: promoter for bacteriophage T7 RNA polymerase
   1936..2524    +  rep_origin     ori: high-copy-number ColE1/pMB1/pBR322/pUC origin of replication
   2707..2799    +  CDS            lacI (fragment): lac repressor; lacI; The lac repressor binds to the lac operator to inhibit transcription in E. coli. This inhibition can be relieved by adding lactose or isopropyl-β-D-thiogalactopyranoside (IPTG).
   2854..2881    -  terminator     rrnB T2 terminator: transcription terminator T2 from the E. coli rrnB gene
   3013..3056    +  terminator     rrnB T1 terminator: Escherichia coli rrnB; transcription terminator T1 from the E. coli rrnB gene
