[The description below was written by a language model from this plasmid's Addgene catalogue record and pLannotate feature annotations shown in this document.]
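Description:
pNG1 is a small bacterial module plasmid from a Golden Gate kit for assembling custom TAL effector nucleases (TALENs) and other TAL effector-based DNA-targeting constructs. It is built on the pTC14 backbone (about 3 kb) and carries a 92 bp insert, "repeat NG1", derived from Xanthomonas oryzae and cloned between XbaI and XhoI sites, both of which remain intact. The name indicates a single TAL effector repeat bearing the NG repeat-variable diresidue, which in the TAL effector code generally specifies thymine. The "1" presumably marks its intended position in an ordered repeat array, although the record does not spell this out. The insert itself is not annotated in the feature table, which covers only backbone elements.

The plasmid is propagated in E. coli at high copy through a ColE1/pUC-type origin and is selected with tetracycline, conferred by a full-length tetracycline efflux gene (TcR) driven by its native tet promoter. The remaining annotations are rrnB T1 and T2 transcription terminators, a T7 promoter, and short fragments of lacI, a kanamycin resistance gene and an RSF origin. These fragments appear to be non-functional remnants of the backbone's construction rather than working parts. No eukaryotic expression elements are annotated, which fits a role purely as a storage and donor vector. In use, the repeat module is combined with other repeat plasmids of the same series to build arrays with a chosen DNA-binding specificity, which are then transferred into final TALEN or TAL effector backbones. The type IIS sites such assembly would rely on are not listed in the record.
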