Addgene plasmid #30985: pNG1
Depositing lab: Adam Bogdanove & Daniel Voytas. Depositing organization: University of Minnesota. Publication: Efficient design and assembly of custom TALEN and other TAL effector-based constructs for DNA targeting. Cermak T, Doyle EL, Christian M, Wang L, Zhang Y, Schmidt C, Baller JA, Somia NV, Bogdanove AJ, Voytas DF. Nucleic Acids Res. 2011 Jul;39(12):e82. doi: 10.1093/nar/gkr218 PubMed 21493687.
Backbone
  Vector backbone: pTC14
  Backbone size w/o insert (bp): 2989
Growth in bacteria
  Bacterial resistance: Tetracycline, 10 μg/mL
  Growth temperature: 37°C
  Growth strain: DH5alpha
  Growth instructions: DH10B/LB+antibiotics
  Copy number: High Copy
Gene/Insert
  Gene/Insert name: repeat NG1
  Species: Xanthamonas oryzae
  Insert size (bp): 92
  Cloning method: Restriction Enzyme; 5′ cloning site XbaI (not destroyed); 3′ cloning site XhoI (not destroyed)
  Sequencing primers: 5′ pTC14_F2 (caagcctgattgggagaaaa)
Terms and licenses: Academic/Nonprofit Terms; Industry Terms: Not Available to Industry
How to cite: pNG1 was a gift from Adam Bogdanove & Daniel Voytas (Addgene plasmid # 30985 ; http://n2t.net/addgene:30985 ; RRID:Addgene_30985)
