>Addgene plasmid #30985 | pNG1 | addgene partial sequence | sequence record 35599 | 30985 with pTC14_F2 (caagcctgattgggagaaaa)
ATTACATGGTCATAGCTGTTTCCTGGCAGCTCTGGCCCGTGTCTCAAAATCTCTGATGTTACATTGCACA
AGATAAAAATATATCATCATGCCTCCTCTAGAGGTCTCGCTATCGCCAGCAACGGTGGCGGCAAGCAAGC
GCTCGAAACGGTGCAGCGGCTGTTGCCGGTGCTGTGCCAGGACCATGGGAGACCCTCGAGCCACCCATGA
CCAAAATCCCTTAACGTGAGTTACGCGTCGTTCCACTGAGCGTCAGACCCCGTAGAAAAGATCAAAGGAT
CTTCTTGAGATCCTTTTTTTCTGCGCGTAATCTGCTGCTTGCAAACAAAAAAACCACCGCTACCAGCGGT
GGTTTGTTTGCCGGATCAAGAGCTACCAACTCTTTTTCCGAAGGTAACTGGCTTCAGCAGAGCGCAGATA
CCAAATACTGTTCTTCTAGTGTAGCCGTAGTTAGGCCACCACTTCAAGAACTCTGTAGCACCGCCTACAT
ACCTCGCTCTGCTAATCCTGTTACCAGTGGCTGCTGCCAGTGGCGATAAGTCGTGTCTTACCGGGTTGGA
CTCAAGACGATAGTTACCGGATAAGGCGCAGCGGTCGGGCTGAACGGGGGGTTCGTGCACACAGCCCAGC
TTGGAGCGAACGACCTACACCGAACTGAGATACCTACAGCGTGAGCTATGAGAAAGCGCCACGCTTCCCG
AANGGAGAAAGGCGGACAGGTATCCGGTAAGCGGCAGGGTCGGAACAGGAGAGCGCACGAGGGAGCTTCC
AGGGGGAAACGCCTGGTATCTTTATAGTCCTGTCGGGTTTCGCCACCTCTGACTTGAGCGTCGATTTTTG
TGATGCTCGTCA
